>Addgene plasmid #102451 | pSG22-pBAD-TetR | addgene full sequence | sequence record 198793 | Addgene NGS Result
GACGTCGGTGCCTAATGAGTGAGCTAACTTACATTAATTGCGTTGCGCTCACTGCCCGCTTTCCAGTCGG
GAAACCTGAAGACAAATGTGCATTGCTGTTCCGCTGGGCATGCACATTGATTATTTGCACGGCGTCACAC
TTTGCTATGCCATAGCATTTTTATCCATAAGATTAGCGGATCCTACCTGACGCTTTTTATCGCAACTCTC
TACTGTTTCTCCATACCGTTTTTTTGGGCTAGCGCAAGCGGGCCCAAGTTCACTTAAAAAGGAGATCAAC
AATGAAAGCAATTTTCGTACTGAAACATCTTAATCATGCCTAGGAAGTTTTCTAATGTCTAGATTAGATA
AAAGTAAAGTGATTAACAGCGCATTAGAGCTGCTTAATGAGGTCGGAATCGAAGGTTTAACAACCCGTAA
ACTCGCCCAGAAGCTAGGTGTAGAGCAGCCTACATTGTATTGGCATGTAAAAAATAAGCGGGCTTTGCTC
GACGCCTTAGCCATTGAGATGTTAGATAGGCACCATACTCACTTTTGCCCTTTAGAAGGGGAAAGCTGGC
AAGATTTTTTACGTAATAACGCTAAAAGTTTTAGATGTGCTTTACTAAGTCATCGCGATGGAGCAAAAGT
ACATTTAGGTACACGGCCTACAGAAAAACAGTATGAAACTCTCGAAAATCAATTAGCCTTTTTATGCCAA
CAAGGTTTTTCACTAGAGAATGCATTATATGCACTCAGCGCTGTGGGGCATTTTACTTTAGGTTGCGTAT
TGGAAGATCAAGAGCATCAAGTCGCTAAAGAAGAAAGGGAAACACCTACTACTGATAGTATGCCGCCATT
ATTACGACAAGCTATCGAATTATTTGATCACCAAGGTGCAGAGCCAGCCTTCTTATTCGGCCTTGAATTG
ATCATATGCGGATTAGAAAAACAACTTAAATGTGAAAGTGGGTCTTAATGAACTCAAAGCCCGCCGAAAG
GCGGGCTTTTCTGTCCTTGAGAGTCGTATGTTGTCTTCTAAGGATCCAAACTCGAGTAAGGATCTCCAGG
CATCAAATAAAACGAAAGGCTCAGTCGAAAGACTGGGCCTTTCGTTTTATCTGTTGTTTGTCGGTGAACG
CTCTCTACTAGAGTCACACTGGCTCACCTTCGGGTGGGCCTTTCTGCGTTTATACCTAGGGTACGGGTTT
TGCTGCCCGCAAACGGGCTGTTCTGGTGTTGCTAGTTTGTTATCAGAATCGCAGATCCGGCTTCAGCCGG
TTTGCCGGCTGAAAGCGCTATTTCTTCCAGAATTGCCATGATTTTTTCCCCACGGGAGGCGTCACTGGCT
CCCGTGTTGTCGGCAGCTTTGATTCGATAAGCAGCATCGCCTGTTTCAGGCTGTCTATGTGTGACTGTTG
AGCTGTAACAAGTTGTCTCAGGTGTTCAATTTCATGTTCTAGTTGCTTTGTTTTACTGGTTTCACCTGTT
CTATTAGGTGTTACATGCTGTTCATCTGTTACATTGTCGATCTGTTCATGGTGAACAGCTTTGAATGCAC
CAAAAACTCGTAAAAGCTCTGATGTATCTATCTTTTTTACACCGTTTTCATCTGTGCATATGGACAGTTT
TCCCTTTGATATGTAACGGTGAACAGTTGTTCTACTTTTGTTTGTTAGTCTTGATGCTTCACTGATAGAT
ACAAGAGCCATAAGAACCTCAGATCCTTCCGTATTTAGCCAGTATGTTCTCTAGTGTGGTTCGTTGTTTT
TGCGTGAGCCATGAGAACGAACCATTGAGATCATACTTACTTTGCATGTCACTCAAAAATTTTGCCTCAA
AACTGGTGAGCTGAATTTTTGCAGTTAAAGCATCGTGTAGTGTTTTTCTTAGTCCGTTATGTAGGTAGGA
ATCTGATGTAATGGTTGTTGGTATTTTGTCACCATTCATTTTTATCTGGTTGTTCTCAAGTTCGGTTACG
AGATCCATTTGTCTATCTAGTTCAACTTGGAAAATCAACGTATCAGTCGGGCGGCCTCGCTTATCAACCA
CCAATTTCATATTGCTGTAAGTGTTTAAATCTTTACTTATTGGTTTCAAAACCCATTGGTTAAGCCTTTT
AAACTCATGGTAGTTATTTTCAAGCATTAACATGAACTTAAATTCATCAAGGCTAATCTCTATATTTGCC
TTGTGAGTTTTCTTTTGTGTTAGTTCTTTTAATAACCACTCATAAATCCTCATAGAGTATTTGTTTTCAA
AAGACTTAACATGTTCCAGATTATATTTTATGAATTTTTTTAACTGGAAAAGATAAGGCAATATCTCTTC
ACTAAAAACTAATTCTAATTTTTCGCTTGAGAACTTGGCATAGTTTGTCCACTGGAAAATCTCAAAGCCT
TTAACCAAAGGATTCCTGATTTCCACAGTTCTCGTCATCAGCTCTCTGGTTGCTTTAGCTAATACACCAT
AAGCATTTTCCCTACTGATGTTCATCATCTGAGCGTATTGGTTATAAGTGAACGATACCGTCCGTTCTTT
CCTTGTAGGGTTTTCAATCGTGGGGTTGAGTAGTGCCACACAGCATAAAATTAGCTTGGTTTCATGCTCC
GTTAAGTCATAGCGACTAATCGCTAGTTCATTTGCTTTGAAAACAACTAATTCAGACATACATCTCAATT
GGTCTAGGTGATTTTAATCACTATACCAATTGAGATGGGCTAGTCAATGATAATTACTAGTCCTTTTCCC
GGGTGATCTGGGTATCTGTAAATTCTGCTAGACCTTTGCTGGAAAACTTGTAAATTCTGCTAGACCCTCT
GTAAATTCCGCTAGACCTTTGTGTGTTTTTTTTGTTTATATTCAAGTGGTTATAATTTATAGAATAAAGA
AAGAATAAAAAAAGATAAAAAGAATAGATCCCAGCCCTGTGTATAACTCACTACTTTAGTCAGTTCCGCA
GTATTACAAAAGGATGTCGCAAACGCTGTTTGCTCCTCTACAAAACAGACCTTAAAACCCTAAAGGCTTA
AGTAGCACCCTCGCAAGCTCGGGCAAATCGCTGAATATTCCTTTTGTCTCCGACCATCAGGCACCTGAGT
CGCTGTCTTTTTCGTGACATTCAGTTCGCTGCGCTCACGGCTCTGGCAGTGAATGGGGGTAAATGGCACT
ACAGGCGCCTTTTATGGATTCATGCAAGGAAACTACCCATAATACAAGAAAAGCCCGTCACGGGCTTCTC
AGGGCGTTTTATGGCGGGTCTGCTATGTGGTGCTATCTGACTTTTTGCTGTTCAGCAGTTCCTGCCCTCT
GATTTTCCAGTCTGACCACTTCGGATTATCCCGTGACAGGTCATTCAGACTGGCTAATGCACCCAGTAAG
GCAGCGGTATCATCAACAGGCTTACCCGTCTTACTGTCCCTAGTGCTTGGATTCTCACCAATAAAAAACG
CCCGGCGGCAACCGAGCGTTCTGAACAAATCCAGATGGAGTTCTGAGGTCATTACTGGATCTATCAACAG
GAGTCCAAGCGAGCTCTCGAACCCCAGAGTCCCGCTCAGAAGAACTCGTCAAGAAGGCGATAGAAGGCGA
TGCGCTGCGAATCGGGAGCGGCGATACCGTAAAGCACGAGGAAGCGGTCAGCCCATTCGCCGCCAAGCTC
TTCAGCAATATCACGGGTAGCCAACGCTATGTCCTGATAGCGGTCCGCCACACCCAGCCGGCCACAGTCG
ATGAATCCAGAAAAGCGGCCATTTTCCACCATGATATTCGGCAAGCAGGCATCGCCATGGGTCACGACGA
GATCCTCGCCGTCGGGCATGCGCGCCTTGAGCCTGGCGAACAGTTCGGCTGGCGCGAGCCCCTGATGCTC
TTCGTCCAGATCATCCTGATCGACAAGACCGGCTTCCATCCGAGTACGTGCTCGCTCGATGCGATGTTTC
GCTTGGTGGTCGAATGGGCAGGTAGCCGGATCAAGCGTATGCAGCCGCCGCATTGCATCAGCCATGATGG
ATACTTTCTCGGCAGGAGCAAGGTGAGATGACAGGAGATCCTGCCCCGGCACTTCGCCCAATAGCAGCCA
GTCCCTTCCCGCTTCAGTGACAACGTCGAGCACAGCTGCGCAAGGAACGCCCGTCGTGGCCAGCCACGAT
AGCCGCGCTGCCTCGTCCTGCAGTTCATTCAGGGCACCGGACAGGTCGGTCTTGACAAAAAGAACCGGGC
GCCCCTGCGCTGACAGCCGGAACACGGCGGCATCAGAGCAGCCGATTGTCTGTTGTGCCCAGTCATAGCC
GAATAGCCTCTCCACCCAAGCGGCCGGAGAACCTGCGTGCAATCCATCTTGTTCAATCATGCGAAACGAT
CCTCATCCTGTCTCTTGATCAGATCATGATCCCCTGCGCCATCAGATCCTTGGCGGCAAGAAAGCCATCC
AGTTTACTTTGCAGGGCTTCCCAACCTTACCAGAGGGCGCCCCAGCTGGCAATTCC
Features (pLannotate 1.2.2; 10 found; start..end, strand, type, name):
     15..36      -  protein_bind   CAP binding site: CAP binding activates transcription in the presence of cAMP. E. coli catabolite activator protein
    113..224     +  promoter       araBAD promoter (fragment): araBAD; promoter of the L-arabinose operon of E. coli; the araC regulatory gene is transcribed in the opposite direction (Guzman et al., 1995)
    335..958     +  CDS            TetR: tetracycline repressor TetR; tetR from transposon Tn10; TetR binds to the tetracycline operator tetO to inhibit transcription. This inhibition can be relieved by adding tetracycline or doxycycline.
   1054..1125    +  terminator     rrnB T1 terminator: transcription terminator T1 from the E. coli rrnB gene
   1141..1168    +  terminator     T7Te terminator: phage T7 early transcription terminator
   1699..2649    -  CDS            Rep101: RepA protein needed for replication with the pSC101 origin; rep101
   2697..2919    -  rep_origin     pSC101 ori: low-copy replication origin that requires the Rep101 protein
   3411..3505    -  terminator     lambda t0 terminator: transcription terminator from phage lambda
   3539..4330    -  CDS            neo: KKA2_KLEPN - Also known as kan, nptII. Experimental evidence at protein level: Swiss-Prot protein existence level 1. Resistance to kanamycin, neomycin, paromomycin, ribostamycin, butirosin and gentamicin B. From Klebsiella pneumoniae.
   4362..4466    -  CDS            tnpA (fragment): TN5P_ECOLX - Also known as tnp. Experimental evidence at protein level: Swiss-Prot protein existence level 1. Mediates transposition of transposon Tn5 by a 'cut and paste' mechanism. First, the monomeric transposase binds the 19 bp inverted DNA repeats flanking the transposon. Then, dimerization of the DNA- bound transposase creates a synaptic DNA complex. After nicking of the first DNA strand, excision of the transposon proceeds through a series of intermediates. The transposase then mediates the insertion of the transposon at a new site by strand transfer. The activity of the wild- type tran
