[The description below was written by a language model from this plasmid's Addgene catalogue record and pLannotate feature annotations shown in this document.]
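Description:
pSG22-pBAD-TetR is a low-copy bacterial expression plasmid of about 4.5 kb built on a pSC101 backbone and intended for use in E. coli. Replication depends on the pSC101 origin together with the plasmid-encoded Rep101 (RepA) initiator protein, which keeps copy number low. Selection is by kanamycin, conferred by the neo/nptII aminoglycoside phosphotransferase gene, which is followed by a lambda t0 terminator. A short fragment annotated as Tn5 transposase lies next to the resistance gene. It is most likely a remnant of the Tn5-derived kanamycin cassette rather than a functional element.

The payload is the Tn10 tetracycline repressor TetR (about 620 bp), placed downstream of an araBAD (pBAD) promoter fragment with an adjacent CAP binding site. TetR expression is therefore expected to respond to L-arabinose and to be subject to catabolite (cAMP–CAP) control. No araC gene appears in the feature table, so the AraC regulator would presumably have to come from the host or from another plasmid, although the record does not say so. Transcription of tetR is terminated by tandem rrnB T1 and T7Te terminators, insulating the cassette from the rest of the plasmid. No epitope or degradation tag is annotated on TetR.

TetR binds tetO operators to repress transcription, and this repression is relieved by tetracycline-class inducers. The plasmid thus serves as a tunable repressor module. The associated publication concerns building incoherent feedforward loop circuits in cell-free systems and in living cells, which suggests that it supplies the arabinose-controlled repressor arm of such synthetic circuits.
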