Addgene plasmid #102451: pSG22-pBAD-TetR
Purpose: Expresses TetR protein in E. coli. The expression is controlled by a pBAD promoter.
Depositing lab: Richard Murray. Depositing organization: California Institute of Technology. Publication: Construction of Incoherent Feedforward Loop Circuits in a Cell-Free System and in Cells. Guo S, Murray RM. ACS Synth Biol. 2019 Mar 15;8(3):606-610. doi: 10.1021/acssynbio.8b00493. Epub 2019 Mar 6. PubMed 30790525.
Backbone
  Vector backbone: pSC101
  Backbone size w/o insert (bp): 3845
  Total vector size (bp): 4466
  Vector type: Bacterial Expression
Growth in bacteria
  Bacterial resistance: Kanamycin, 50 μg/mL
  Growth temperature: 37°C
  Growth strain: JM109
  Copy number: Low Copy
Gene/Insert
  Gene/Insert name: TetR
  Insert size (bp): 621
  Entrez Gene: tetR (a.k.a. D616_p98057)
  Promoter: pBAD
  Cloning method: Unknown
  Sequencing primers: 5′ AAATGTGCATTGCTGTTCC; 3′ AAGACAACATACGACTCTCAAGG
Terms and licenses: Academic/Nonprofit Terms; Industry Terms: Not Available to Industry
Depositor comments: Please visit https://www.biorxiv.org/content/early/2017/04/02/123190 for bioRxiv preprint.
How to cite: pSG22-pBAD-TetR was a gift from Richard Murray (Addgene plasmid # 102451 ; http://n2t.net/addgene:102451 ; RRID:Addgene_102451)
